>Addgene plasmid #161269 | pDONR221-SLC2A1_STOP | addgene full sequence | sequence record 392995 | Addgene NGS Result
CTTTCCTGCGTTATCCCCTGATTCTGTGGATAACCGTATTACCGCCTTTGAGTGAGCTGATACCGCTCGC
CGCAGCCGAACGACCGAGCGCAGCGAGTCAGTGAGCGAGGAAGCGGAAGAGCGCCCAATACGCAAACCGC
CTCTCCCCGCGCGTTGGCCGATTCATTAATGCAGCTGGCACGACAGGTTTCCCGACTGGAAAGCGGGCAG
TGAGCGCAACGCAATTAATACGCGTACCGCTAGCCAGGAAGAGTTTGTAGAAACGCAAAAAGGCCATCCG
TCAGGATGGCCTTCTGCTTAGTTTGATGCCTGGCAGTTTATGGCGGGCGTCCTGCCCGCCACCCTCCGGG
CCGTTGCTTCACAACGTTCAAATCCGCTCCCGGCGGATTTGTCCTACTCAGGAGAGCGTTCACCGACAAA
CAACAGATAAAACGAAAGGCCCAGTCTTCCGACTGAGCCTTTCGTTTTATTTGATGCCTGGCAGTTCCCT
ACTCTCGCGTTAACGCTAGCATGGATGTTTTCCCAGTCACGACGTTGTAAAACGACGGCCAGTCTTAAGC
TCGGGCCCCAAATAATGATTTTATTTTGACTGATAGTGACCTGTTCGTTGCAACACATTGATGAGCAATG
CTTTTTTATAATGCCAACTTTGTACAAAAAAGCAGGCTCCACCATGGAGCCTAGCTCCAAGAAGCTGACC
GGCCGGCTGATGCTGGCAGTGGGAGGAGCCGTGCTGGGCAGCCTGCAGTTCGGCTACAACACCGGCGTGA
TCAATGCCCCTCAGAAAGTGATCGAGGAGTTTTACAATCAGACATGGGTGCACCGGTATGGCGAGTCCAT
CCTGCCAACCACACTGACCACACTGTGGTCTCTGAGCGTGGCCATCTTCTCTGTGGGCGGCATGATCGGC
TCCTTTTCTGTGGGCCTGTTCGTGAACAGATTTGGCCGGAGAAATAGCATGCTGATGATGAACCTGCTGG
CCTTCGTGTCCGCCGTGCTGATGGGCTTCTCCAAGCTGGGCAAGTCTTTTGAGATGCTGATCTTGGGGAG
ATTCATAATCGGTGTCTACTGCGGCCTGACCACAGGCTTTGTGCCCATGTATGTGGGCGAGGTGTCCCCT
ACCGCCCTGAGGGGCGCCCTGGGCACACTGCACCAGCTGGGCATCGTGGTGGGCATCCTGATCGCCCAGG
TGTTCGGCCTGGACTCCATCATGGGCAATAAGGATCTGTGGCCACTGCTGCTGTCTATCATCTTTATCCC
CGCCCTGCTGCAGTGCATCGTGCTGCCATTCTGTCCCGAGAGCCCTCGGTTTCTGCTGATCAACAGGAAT
GAGGAGAACCGCGCCAAGTCCGTGCTGAAGAAGCTGAGAGGCACCGCCGACGTGACACACGATCTGCAGG
AGATGAAGGAGGAGTCTCGGCAGATGATGAGAGAGAAGAAGGTGACCATCCTGGAGCTGTTCCGGAGCCC
AGCCTACAGACAGCCCATCCTGATCGCCGTGGTGCTGCAGCTGAGCCAGCAGCTGTCCGGCATCAATGCC
GTGTTCTACTATAGCACCTCCATCTTTGAGAAGGCCGGCGTGCAGCAGCCAGTGTATGCCACAATCGGCT
CTGGCATCGTGAACACCGCCTTCACAGTGGTGAGCCTGTTTGTGGTGGAGAGGGCAGGCAGGCGCACCCT
GCACCTGATCGGACTGGCAGGAATGGCAGGCTGTGCCATCCTGATGACAATCGCCCTGGCCCTGCTGGAG
CAGCTGCCATGGATGTCCTACCTGTCTATCGTGGCCATCTTCGGCTTTGTGGCCTTCTTTGAAGTGGGCC
CCGGCCCTATCCCATGGTTCATCGTGGCCGAGCTGTTTAGCCAGGGACCAAGGCCTGCAGCAATCGCAGT
GGCCGGCTTCTCTAACTGGACCAGCAATTTCATCGTGGGCATGTGCTTTCAGTACGTGGAGCAGCTGTGC
GGCCCCTACGTGTTCATCATCTTTACCGTGCTGCTGGTGCTGTTCTTTATCTTCACATACTTCAAGGTGC
CTGAGACCAAGGGCAGGACATTCGACGAGATCGCAAGCGGCTTTCGCCAGGGAGGAGCATCTCAGAGCGA
CAAGACACCTGAGGAGCTGTTTCACCCACTGGGCGCCGATTCCCAGGTGTAAGACCCAGCTTTCTTGTAC
AAAGTTGGCATTATAAGAAAGCATTGCTTATCAATTTGTTGCAACGAACAGGTCACTATCAGTCAAAATA
AAATCATTATTTGCCATCCAGCTGATATCCCCTATAGTGAGTCGTATTACATGGTCATAGCTGTTTCCTG
GCAGCTCTGGCCCGTGTCTCAAAATCTCTGATGTTACATTGCACAAGATAAAAATATATCATCATGAACA
ATAAAACTGTCTGCTTACATAAACAGTAATACAAGGGGTGTTATGAGCCATATTCAACGGGAAACGTCGA
GGCCGCGATTAAATTCCAACATGGATGCTGATTTATATGGGTATAAATGGGCTCGCGATAATGTCGGGCA
ATCAGGTGCGACAATCTATCGCTTGTATGGGAAGCCCGATGCGCCAGAGTTGTTTCTGAAACATGGCAAA
GGTAGCGTTGCCAATGATGTTACAGATGAGATGGTCAGACTAAACTGGCTGACGGAATTTATGCCTCTTC
CGACCATCAAGCATTTTATCCGTACTCCTGATGATGCATGGTTACTCACCACTGCGATCCCCGGAAAAAC
AGCATTCCAGGTATTAGAAGAATATCCTGATTCAGGTGAAAATATTGTTGATGCGCTGGCAGTGTTCCTG
CGCCGGTTGCATTCGATTCCTGTTTGTAATTGTCCTTTTAACAGCGATCGCGTATTTCGTCTCGCTCAGG
CGCAATCACGAATGAATAACGGTTTGGTTGATGCGAGTGATTTTGATGACGAGCGTAATGGCTGGCCTGT
TGAACAAGTCTGGAAAGAAATGCATAAACTTTTGCCATTCTCACCGGATTCAGTCGTCACTCATGGTGAT
TTCTCACTTGATAACCTTATTTTTGACGAGGGGAAATTAATAGGTTGTATTGATGTTGGACGAGTCGGAA
TCGCAGACCGATACCAGGATCTTGCCATCCTATGGAACTGCCTCGGTGAGTTTTCTCCTTCATTACAGAA
ACGGCTTTTTCAAAAATATGGTATTGATAATCCTGATATGAATAAATTGCAGTTTCATTTGATGCTCGAT
GAGTTTTTCTAATCAGAATTGGTTAATTGGTTGTAACACTGGCAGAGCATTACGCTGACTTGACGGGACG
GCGCAAGCTCATGACCAAAATCCCTTAACGTGAGTTACGCGTCGTTCCACTGAGCGTCAGACCCCGTAGA
AAAGATCAAAGGATCTTCTTGAGATCCTTTTTTTCTGCGCGTAATCTGCTGCTTGCAAACAAAAAAACCA
CCGCTACCAGCGGTGGTTTGTTTGCCGGATCAAGAGCTACCAACTCTTTTTCCGAAGGTAACTGGCTTCA
GCAGAGCGCAGATACCAAATACTGTTCTTCTAGTGTAGCCGTAGTTAGGCCACCACTTCAAGAACTCTGT
AGCACCGCCTACATACCTCGCTCTGCTAATCCTGTTACCAGTGGCTGCTGCCAGTGGCGATAAGTCGTGT
CTTACCGGGTTGGACTCAAGACGATAGTTACCGGATAAGGCGCAGCGGTCGGGCTGAACGGGGGGTTCGT
GCACACAGCCCAGCTTGGAGCGAACGACCTACACCGAACTGAGATACCTACAGCGTGAGCTATGAGAAAG
CGCCACGCTTCCCGAAGGGAGAAAGGCGGACAGGTATCCGGTAAGCGGCAGGGTCGGAACAGGAGAGCGC
ACGAGGGAGCTTCCAGGGGGAAACGCCTGGTATCTTTATAGTCCTGTCGGGTTTCGCCACCTCTGACTTG
AGCGTCGATTTTTGTGATGCTCGTCAGGGGGGCGGAGCCTATGGAAAAACGCCAGCAACGCGGCCTTTTT
ACGGTTCCTGGCCTTTTGCTGGCCTTTTGCTCACATGTT
Features (pLannotate 1.2.2; 10 found; start..end, strand, type, name):
    121..213     +  CDS            lacI (fragment): lac repressor; lacI; The lac repressor binds to the lac operator to inhibit transcription in E. coli. This inhibition can be relieved by adding lactose or isopropyl-β-D-thiogalactopyranoside (IPTG).
    268..295     -  terminator     rrnB T2 terminator: transcription terminator T2 from the E. coli rrnB gene
    427..470     +  terminator     rrnB T1 terminator: Escherichia coli rrnB; transcription terminator T1 from the E. coli rrnB gene
    517..553     -  CDS            lacZα (fragment): LacZα fragment of β-galactosidase; lacZ fragment
    569..668     +  protein_bind   attL1: mutant version of attL; recombination site for the Gateway® LR reaction LR Clonase™
    674..2149    +  CDS            SLC2A1: GTR1_HUMAN - Also known as GLUT1 From Homo sapiens (Human).
   2154..2253    -  protein_bind   attL2: mutant version of attL; recombination site for the Gateway® LR reaction LR Clonase™
   2271..2289    -  promoter       T7 promoter: promoter for bacteriophage T7 RNA polymerase
   2423..3232    +  CDS            KanR: aminoglycoside phosphotransferase; aph(3')-Ia; confers resistance to kanamycin in bacteria or G418 (Geneticin®) in eukaryotes
   3379..3967    +  rep_origin     ori: high-copy-number ColE1/pMB1/pBR322/pUC origin of replication
