[The description below was written by a language model from this plasmid's Addgene catalogue record and pLannotate feature annotations shown in this document.]
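Description:
pDONR221-SLC2A1_STOP is a Gateway entry clone built on the pDONR221 backbone, carrying a codon-optimized open reading frame for human SLC2A1, the facilitative glucose transporter better known as GLUT1. The sequenced plasmid is about 4.0 kb. It is maintained in E. coli through a high-copy ColE1/pUC-type origin and selected with kanamycin via an aminoglycoside phosphotransferase (KanR) gene. Although the catalogue lists the vector type as mammalian expression, the annotated features show no eukaryotic promoter or polyadenylation signal. The plasmid is therefore a shuttle for the ORF rather than an expression construct in its own right.

The roughly 1.5 kb SLC2A1 coding sequence lies between attL1 and attL2. These are the recombination sites recognised in the Gateway LR reaction, which moves the insert directionally and in frame into any attR-containing destination vector of the user's choice. Upstream of attL1 are the rrnB T1 and T2 transcription terminators, which shield the insert from read-through transcription in bacteria and help keep a membrane-protein ORF stable during propagation. Short lacI and lacZα fragments and a T7 promoter beyond attL2 are backbone remnants, and M13 forward and reverse priming sites allow the insert to be sequenced.

This version retains a stop codon at the end of the ORF. After transfer it yields native, C-terminally untagged protein, or protein carrying only an N-terminal tag supplied by the destination vector. A sister clone without the stop codon exists for C-terminal fusions. The plasmid belongs to a consortium collection of solute carrier transporter clones intended for subcloning into custom expression vectors for SLC research and drug discovery.
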