Addgene plasmid #161269: pDONR221-SLC2A1_STOP
Purpose: Gateway entry clone with codon-optimized ORF sequence for subcloning into custom expression vectors. Contains a STOP codon at the end of the codon-optimized ORF sequence.
Depositing lab: RESOLUTE Consortium & Giulio Superti-Furga. Depositing organization: CeMM Research Center for Molecular Medicine. Publication: The RESOLUTE consortium: unlocking SLC transporters for drug discovery. Superti-Furga G, Lackner D, Wiedmer T, Ingles-Prieto A, Barbosa B, Girardi E, Goldmann U, Gurtl B, Klavins K, Klimek C, Lindinger S, Lineiro-Retes E, Muller AC, Onstein S, Redinger G, Reil D, Sedlyarov V, Wolf G, Crawford M, Everley R, ... Steppan CM. Nat Rev Drug Discov. 2020 Jul;19(7):429-430. doi: 10.1038/d41573-020-00056-6. PubMed 32265506.
Backbone
  Vector backbone: pDONR221
  Backbone manufacturer: ThermoFisher Scientific
  Backbone size w/o insert (bp): 2550
  Vector type: Mammalian Expression
Growth in bacteria
  Bacterial resistance: Kanamycin, 50 μg/mL
  Growth temperature: 37°C
  Growth strain: NEB Stable
  Copy number: High Copy
Gene/Insert
  Gene/Insert name: SLC2A1 (alt name: DYT18, DYT9, GLUT1, GLUT, HTLVR, CSE)
  Species: H. sapiens (human)
  Insert size (bp): 1479
  Entrez Gene: SLC2A1 (a.k.a. CSE, DYT17, DYT18, DYT9, EIG12, GLUT, GLUT-1, GLUT1, GLUT1DS, HTLVR, PED, SDCHCN)
  Cloning method: Gateway Cloning
  Sequencing primers: 5′ M13-fwd; 3′ M13-rev
Terms and licenses: Academic/Nonprofit Terms; Industry Terms
Depositor comments: This plasmid contains a STOP codon at the end of the codon-optimized ORF. For the version of this plasmid that does not contain a STOP codon, please see Addgene plasmid 132103 For more information on the full Resolute plasmid collection, please see www.addgene.org/depositor-collections/re-solute/. Please provide your feedback on this plasmid to the RESOLUTE consortium by filling out their RESOLUTE repository feedback form: https://forms.office.com/Pages/ResponsePage.aspx?id=0e05yklzmkS7rjFGQL4N7z4feCLQvEJAmVcOCM_u885UN1JJRko0Ukg4TVQwNTZLOUxPQVJWT1NHUCQlQCN0PWcu
How to cite: pDONR221-SLC2A1_STOP was a gift from RESOLUTE Consortium & Giulio Superti-Furga (Addgene plasmid # 161269 ; http://n2t.net/addgene:161269 ; RRID:Addgene_161269)
