>Addgene plasmid #161269 | pDONR221-SLC2A1_STOP | depositor partial sequence | sequence record 312473 | Codon-optimized ORF of SLC2A1
ATGGAGCCTAGCTCCAAGAAGCTGACCGGCCGGCTGATGCTGGCAGTGGGAGGAGCCGTGCTGGGCAGCC
TGCAGTTCGGCTACAACACCGGCGTGATCAATGCCCCTCAGAAAGTGATCGAGGAGTTTTACAATCAGAC
ATGGGTGCACCGGTATGGCGAGTCCATCCTGCCAACCACACTGACCACACTGTGGTCTCTGAGCGTGGCC
ATCTTCTCTGTGGGCGGCATGATCGGCTCCTTTTCTGTGGGCCTGTTCGTGAACAGATTTGGCCGGAGAA
ATAGCATGCTGATGATGAACCTGCTGGCCTTCGTGTCCGCCGTGCTGATGGGCTTCTCCAAGCTGGGCAA
GTCTTTTGAGATGCTGATCTTGGGGAGATTCATAATCGGTGTCTACTGCGGCCTGACCACAGGCTTTGTG
CCCATGTATGTGGGCGAGGTGTCCCCTACCGCCCTGAGGGGCGCCCTGGGCACACTGCACCAGCTGGGCA
TCGTGGTGGGCATCCTGATCGCCCAGGTGTTCGGCCTGGACTCCATCATGGGCAATAAGGATCTGTGGCC
ACTGCTGCTGTCTATCATCTTTATCCCCGCCCTGCTGCAGTGCATCGTGCTGCCATTCTGTCCCGAGAGC
CCTCGGTTTCTGCTGATCAACAGGAATGAGGAGAACCGCGCCAAGTCCGTGCTGAAGAAGCTGAGAGGCA
CCGCCGACGTGACACACGATCTGCAGGAGATGAAGGAGGAGTCTCGGCAGATGATGAGAGAGAAGAAGGT
GACCATCCTGGAGCTGTTCCGGAGCCCAGCCTACAGACAGCCCATCCTGATCGCCGTGGTGCTGCAGCTG
AGCCAGCAGCTGTCCGGCATCAATGCCGTGTTCTACTATAGCACCTCCATCTTTGAGAAGGCCGGCGTGC
AGCAGCCAGTGTATGCCACAATCGGCTCTGGCATCGTGAACACCGCCTTCACAGTGGTGAGCCTGTTTGT
GGTGGAGAGGGCAGGCAGGCGCACCCTGCACCTGATCGGACTGGCAGGAATGGCAGGCTGTGCCATCCTG
ATGACAATCGCCCTGGCCCTGCTGGAGCAGCTGCCATGGATGTCCTACCTGTCTATCGTGGCCATCTTCG
GCTTTGTGGCCTTCTTTGAAGTGGGCCCCGGCCCTATCCCATGGTTCATCGTGGCCGAGCTGTTTAGCCA
GGGACCAAGGCCTGCAGCAATCGCAGTGGCCGGCTTCTCTAACTGGACCAGCAATTTCATCGTGGGCATG
TGCTTTCAGTACGTGGAGCAGCTGTGCGGCCCCTACGTGTTCATCATCTTTACCGTGCTGCTGGTGCTGT
TCTTTATCTTCACATACTTCAAGGTGCCTGAGACCAAGGGCAGGACATTCGACGAGATCGCAAGCGGCTT
TCGCCAGGGAGGAGCATCTCAGAGCGACAAGACACCTGAGGAGCTGTTTCACCCACTGGGCGCCGATTCC
CAGGTGTAA
